Addgene plasmid #39419: TAL2061
Depositing lab: Keith Joung. Depositing organization: Massachusetts General Hospital. Publication: FLASH assembly of TALENs for high-throughput genome editing. Reyon D, Tsai SQ, Khayter C, Foden JA, Sander JD, Joung JK. Nat Biotechnol. 2012 Apr 8. doi: 10.1038/nbt.2170. PubMed 22484455.
Backbone
  Vector backbone: JDS74
  Backbone manufacturer: Joung lab (Addgene Plasmid # 32288)
  Backbone size w/o insert (bp): 6447
  Vector type: Mammalian Expression ; T7
Growth in bacteria
  Bacterial resistance: Ampicillin, 100 μg/mL
  Growth temperature: 37°C
  Growth strain: XL1 Blue
  Copy number: High Copy
Gene/Insert
  Gene/Insert name: eGFP-TALEN-31-Right
  Species: H. sapiens (human)
  Insert size (bp): 1538
  Promoter: CMV
  Tag / fusion protein: 3X Flag (N terminal on backbone); WT FOKI (C terminal on backbone)
  Cloning method: Restriction Enzyme; 5′ cloning site BsmBI (destroyed during cloning); 3′ cloning site BsmBI (destroyed during cloning)
  Sequencing primers: 5′ CMV-F
Terms and licenses: Academic/Nonprofit Terms; Industry Terms: Not Available to Industry
Depositor comments: Target binding site: TCGTGCTGCTTCATGTG To reduce the chance of recombination in this plasmid, do not grow in liquid culture for more than 12-14 hours. It is strongly recommended that users perform a diagnostic digest to verify this plasmid prior to use. For example, a double digest of the plasmid with BamHI and KpnI should result in two bands at 2.2kb and 5.8kb
How to cite: TAL2061 was a gift from Keith Joung (Addgene plasmid # 39419 ; http://n2t.net/addgene:39419 ; RRID:Addgene_39419)
