[The description below was written by a language model from this plasmid's Addgene catalogue record.]
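Description:
TAL2061 is a mammalian expression plasmid encoding one half of a TALE nuclease pair, the "right" monomer of eGFP-TALEN-31, built on the JDS74 TALEN backbone (about 6.4 kb without insert). It is a high-copy plasmid propagated in E. coli under ampicillin selection. The record lists no origin of replication and includes no feature table, so the finer architecture of the backbone cannot be described here.

The roughly 1.5 kb insert is an array of TAL effector DNA-binding repeats, produced by the FLASH assembly method and cloned between two BsmBI sites that were destroyed in the process. The backbone supplies the flanking coding sequences, so the finished open reading frame carries an N-terminal 3X Flag tag for detection and a C-terminal wild-type FokI nuclease domain. Transcription is driven by the CMV promoter for expression in mammalian cells. The vector type also lists T7, which suggests a T7 promoter that could be used for in vitro transcription of the TALEN mRNA.

Because FokI cleaves only as a dimer, this construct is meant to be used with the matching left-hand TALEN. The two monomers bind adjacent half-sites and make a double-strand break in the spacer between them. The name indicates an eGFP reporter target, although the species field reads human. Such pairs are typically used to measure nuclease activity by disruption of eGFP. The depositor notes that the repetitive TALE array is prone to recombination and recommends checking plasmid integrity by diagnostic digest before use.
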