>Addgene plasmid #39419 | TAL2061 | depositor partial sequence | sequence record 49721 | TAL2061 sequence 1538 bps
GAACCTGACCCCAGACCAGGTAGTCGCAATCGCGTCACATGACGGGGGAAAGCAAGCCCTGGAAACCGTG
CAAAGGTTGTTGCCGGTCCTTTGTCAAGACCACGGCCTTACACCGGAGCAAGTCGTGGCCATTGCAAATA
ATAACGGTGGCAAACAGGCTCTTGAGACGGTTCAGAGACTTCTCCCAGTTCTCTGTCAAGCCCACGGGCT
GACTCCCGATCAAGTTGTAGCGATTGCGTCCAACGGTGGAGGGAAACAAGCATTGGAGACTGTCCAACGG
CTCCTTCCCGTGTTGTGTCAAGCCCACGGTTTGACGCCTGCACAAGTGGTCGCCATCGCCAACAACAACG
GCGGTAAGCAGGCGCTGGAAACAGTACAGCGCCTGCTGCCTGTACTGTGCCAGGATCATGGACTGACCCC
AGACCAGGTAGTCGCAATCGCGTCACATGACGGGGGAAAGCAAGCCCTGGAAACCGTGCAAAGGTTGTTG
CCGGTCCTTTGTCAAGACCACGGCCTTACACCGGAGCAAGTCGTGGCCATTGCAAGCAATGGGGGTGGCA
AACAGGCTCTTGAGACGGTTCAGAGACTTCTCCCAGTTCTCTGTCAAGCCCACGGGCTGACTCCCGATCA
AGTTGTAGCGATTGCGAATAACAATGGAGGGAAACAAGCATTGGAGACTGTCCAACGGCTCCTTCCCGTG
TTGTGTCAAGCCCACGGTTTGACGCCTGCACAAGTGGTCGCCATCGCCAGCCATGATGGCGGTAAGCAGG
CGCTGGAAACAGTACAGCGCCTGCTGCCTGTACTGTGCCAGGATCATGGACTGACCCCAGACCAGGTAGT
CGCAATCGCGTCAAACGGAGGGGGAAAGCAAGCCCTGGAAACCGTGCAAAGGTTGTTGCCGGTCCTTTGT
CAAGACCACGGCCTTACACCGGAGCAAGTCGTGGCCATTGCAAGCAATGGGGGTGGCAAACAGGCTCTTG
AGACGGTTCAGAGACTTCTCCCAGTTCTCTGTCAAGCCCACGGGCTGACTCCCGATCAAGTTGTAGCGAT
TGCGTCGCATGACGGAGGGAAACAAGCATTGGAGACTGTCCAACGGCTCCTTCCCGTGTTGTGTCAAGCC
CACGGTTTGACGCCTGCACAAGTGGTCGCCATCGCCTCCAATATTGGCGGTAAGCAGGCGCTGGAAACAG
TACAGCGCCTGCTGCCTGTACTGTGCCAGGATCATGGACTGACCCCAGACCAGGTAGTCGCAATCGCGTC
AAACGGAGGGGGAAAGCAAGCCCTGGAAACCGTGCAAAGGTTGTTGCCGGTCCTTTGTCAAGACCACGGC
CTTACACCGGAGCAAGTCGTGGCCATTGCAAATAATAACGGTGGCAAACAGGCTCTTGAGACGGTTCAGA
GACTTCTCCCAGTTCTCTGTCAAGCCCACGGGCTGACTCCCGATCAAGTTGTAGCGATTGCGTCCAACGG
TGGAGGGAAACAAGCATTGGAGACTGTCCAACGGCTCCTTCCCGTGTTGTGTCAAGCCCACGGTCTGA
