>Addgene plasmid #39419 | TAL2061 | addgene partial sequence | sequence record 52610 | JDS-TALEN-F 5'-TAGGGGTCGGTAAACAGTGG-3'
TGTGGCGGGTGAGCTTAGGGGGCCTCCGCTCCAGCTCGACACCGGGCAGCTGCTGAAGATCGCGAAGAGA
GGGGGAGTAACAGCGGTAGAGGCAGTGCACGCCTGGCGCAATGCGCTCACCGGGGCCCCCTTGAACCTGA
CCCCAGACCAGGTAGTCGCAATCGCGTCACATGACGGGGGAAAGCAAGCCCTGGAAACCGTGCAAAGGTT
GTTGCCGGTCCTTTGTCAAGACCACGGCCTTACACCGGAGCAAGTCGTGGCCATTGCAAATAATAACGGT
GGCAAACAGGCTCTTGAGACGGTTCAGAGACTTCTCCCAGTTCTCTGTCAAGCCCACGGGCTGACTCCCG
ATCAAGTTGTAGCGATTGCGTCCAACGGTGGAGGGAAACAAGCATTGGAGACTGTCCAACGGCTCCTTCC
CGTGTTGTGTCAAGCCCACGGTTTGACGCCTGCACAAGTGGTCGCCATCGCCAACAACAACGGCGGTAAG
CAGGCGCTGGAAACAGTACAGCGCCTGCTGCCTGTACTGTGCCAGGATCATGGACTGACCCCAGACCAGG
TAGTCGCAATCGCGTCACATGACGGGGGAAAGCAAGCCCTGGAAACCGTGCAAAGGTTGTTGCCGGTCCT
TTGTCAAGACCACGGCCTTACACCGGAGCAAGTCGTGGCCATTGCAAGCAATGGGGGTGGCAAACAGGCT
CTTGAGACGGTTCAGAGACTTCTCCCAGTTCTCTGTCAAGCCCACGGGCTGACTCCCGATCAAGTTGTAG
CGATTGCGAATAACAATGGAGGGAAACAAGCATTGGAGACTGTCCAACGGCTCCTTCCCGTGTTGTGTCA
AGCCCACGGTTTGACGCCTGCACAAGTGGTCGCCATCGCCAGCCATGATGGCGGTAAGCAGGCGCTGGAA
ACAGTACAGCGCCTGCTGCCTGTACTGTGCCAGGATCATGGACTGACCCCA
